>Addgene plasmid #77581 | GCK gRNA (BRDN0001144982) | addgene full sequence | sequence record 188040 | Addgene Assembled Sequence
CCCGGGTGCAAAGATGGATAAAGTTTTAAACAGAGAGGAATCTTTGCAGCTAATGGACCTTCTAGGTCTT
GAAAGGAGTGGGAATTGGCTCCGGTGCCCGTCAGTGGGCAGAGCGCACATCGCCCACAGTCCCCGAGAAG
TTGGGGGGAGGGGTCGGCAATTGATCCGGTGCCTAGAGAAGGTGGCGCGGGGTAAACTGGGAAAGTGATG
TCGTGTACTGGCTCCGCCTTTTTCCCGAGGGTGGGGGAGAACCGTATATAAGTGCAGTAGTCGCCGTGAA
CGTTCTTTTTCGCAACGGGTTTGCCGCCAGAACACAGGTAAGTGCCGTGTGTGGTTCCCGCGGGCCTGGC
CTCTTTACGGGTTATGGCCCTTGCGTGCCTTGAATTACTTCCACCTGGCTGCAGTACGTGATTCTTGATC
CCGAGCTTCGGGTTGGAAGTGGGTGGGAGAGTTCGAGGCCTTGCGCTTAAGGAGCCCCTTCGCCTCGTGC
TTGAGTTGAGGCCTGGCCTGGGCGCTGGGGCCGCCGCGTGCGAATCTGGTGGCACCTTCGCGCCTGTCTC
GCTGCTTTCGATAAGTCTCTAGCCATTTAAAATTTTTGATGACCTGCTGCGACGCTTTTTTTCTGGCAAG
ATAGTCTTGTAAATGCGGGCCAAGATCTGCACACTGGTATTTCGGTTTTTGGGGCCGCGGGCGGCGACGG
GGCCCGTGCGTCCCAGCGCACATGTTCGGCGAGGCGGGGCCTGCGAGCGCGGCCACCGAGAATCGGACGG
GGGTAGTCTCAAGCTGGCCGGCCTGCTCTGGTGCCTGGCCTCGCGCCGCCGTGTATCGCCCCGCCCTGGG
CGGCAAGGCTGGCCCGGTCGGCACCAGTTGCGTGAGCGGAAAGATGGCCGCTTCCCGGCCCTGCTGCAGG
GAGCTCAAAATGGAGGACGCGGCGCTCGGGAGAGCGGGCGGGTGAGTCACCCACACAAAGGAAAAGGGCC
TTTCCGTCCTCAGCCGTCGCTTCATGTGACTCCACGGAGTACCGGGCGCCGTCCAGGCACCTCGATTAGT
TCTCGAGCTTTTGGAGTACGTCGTCTTTAGGTTGGGGGGAGGGGTTTTATGCGATGGAGTTTCCCCACAC
TGAGTGGGTGGAGACTGAAGTTAGGCCAGCTTGGCACTTGATGTAATTCTCCTTGGAATTTGCCCTTTTT
GAGTTTGGATCTTGGTTCATTCTCAAGCCTCAGACAGTGGTTCAAAGTTTTTTTCTTCCATTTCAGGTGT
CGTGACGTACGGCCACCATGACCGAGTACAAGCCCACGGTGCGCCTCGCCACCCGCGACGACGTCCCCAG
GGCCGTACGCACCCTCGCCGCCGCGTTCGCCGACTACCCCGCCACGCGCCACACCGTCGATCCGGACCGC
CACATCGAGCGGGTCACCGAGCTGCAAGAACTCTTCCTCACGCGCGTCGGGCTCGACATCGGCAAGGTGT
GGGTCGCGGACGACGGCGCCGCCGTGGCGGTCTGGACCACGCCGGAGAGCGTCGAAGCGGGGGCGGTGTT
CGCCGAGATCGGCCCGCGCATGGCCGAGTTGAGCGGTTCCCGGCTGGCCGCGCAGCAACAGATGGAAGGC
CTCCTGGCGCCGCACCGGCCCAAGGAGCCCGCGTGGTTCCTGGCCACCGTCGGAGTCTCGCCCGACCACC
AGGGCAAGGGTCTGGGCAGCGCCGTCGTGCTCCCCGGAGTGGAGGCGGCCGAGCGCGCCGGGGTGCCCGC
CTTCCTGGAGACCTCCGCGCCCCGCAACCTCCCCTTCTACGAGCGGCTCGGCTTCACCGTCACCGCCGAC
GTCGAGGTGCCCGAAGGACCGCGCACCTGGTGCATGACCCGCAAGCCCGGTGCCTGAACGCGTTAAGTCG
ACAATCAACCTCTGGATTACAAAATTTGTGAAAGATTGACTGGTATTCTTAACTATGTTGCTCCTTTTAC
GCTATGTGGATACGCTGCTTTAATGCCTTTGTATCATGCTATTGCTTCCCGTATGGCTTTCATTTTCTCC
TCCTTGTATAAATCCTGGTTGCTGTCTCTTTATGAGGAGTTGTGGCCCGTTGTCAGGCAACGTGGCGTGG
TGTGCACTGTGTTTGCTGACGCAACCCCCACTGGTTGGGGCATTGCCACCACCTGTCAGCTCCTTTCCGG
GACTTTCGCTTTCCCCCTCCCTATTGCCACGGCGGAACTCATCGCCGCCTGCCTTGCCCGCTGCTGGACA
GGGGCTCGGCTGTTGGGCACTGACAATTCCGTGGTGTTGTCGGGGAAATCATCGTCCTTTCCTTGGCTGC
TCGCCTGTGTTGCCACCTGGATTCTGCGCGGGACGTCCTTCTGCTACGTCCCTTCGGCCCTCAATCCAGC
GGACCTTCCTTCCCGCGGCCTGCTGCCGGCTCTGCGGCCTCTTCCGCGTCTTCGCCTTCGCCCTCAGACG
AGTCGGATCTCCCTTTGGGCCGCCTCCCCGCGTCGACTTTAAGACCAATGACTTACAAGGCAGCTGTAGA
TCTTAGCCACTTTTTAAAAGAAAAGGGGGGACTGGAAGGGCTAATTCACTCCCAACGAAGACAAGATCTG
CTTTTTGCTTGTACTGGGTCTCTCTGGTTAGACCAGATCTGAGCCTGGGAGCTCTCTGGCTAACTAGGGA
ACCCACTGCTTAAGCCTCAATAAAGCTTGCCTTGAGTGCTTCAAGTAGTGTGTGCCCGTCTGTTGTGTGA
CTCTGGTAACTAGAGATCCCTCAGACCCTTTTAGTCAGTGTGGAAAATCTCTAGCAGTACGTATAGTAGT
TCATGTCATCTTATTATTCAGTATTTATAACTTGCAAAGAAATGAATATCAGAGAGTGAGAGGAACTTGT
TTATTGCAGCTTATAATGGTTACAAATAAAGCAATAGCATCACAAATTTCACAAATAAAGCATTTTTTTC
ACTGCATTCTAGTTGTGGTTTGTCCAAACTCATCAATGTATCTTATCATGTCTGGCTCTAGCTATCCCGC
CCCTAACTCCGCCCATCCCGCCCCTAACTCCGCCCAGTTCCGCCCATTCTCCGCCCCATGGCTGACTAAT
TTTTTTTATTTATGCAGAGGCCGAGGCCGCCTCGGCCTCTGAGCTATTCCAGAAGTAGTGAGGAGGCTTT
TTTGGAGGCCTAGGGACGTACCCAATTCGCCCTATAGTGAGTCGTATTACGCGCGCTCACTGGCCGTCGT
TTTACAACGTCGTGACTGGGAAAACCCTGGCGTTACCCAACTTAATCGCCTTGCAGCACATCCCCCTTTC
GCCAGCTGGCGTAATAGCGAAGAGGCCCGCACCGATCGCCCTTCCCAACAGTTGCGCAGCCTGAATGGCG
AATGGG
[124 nt withheld, positions 3367-3490]
C
[91 nt withheld, positions 3492-3582]
A
[49 nt withheld, positions 3584-3632]
CCTTTGACGTTGGAGTCCACGTTCTTT
[37 nt withheld, positions 3660-3696]
ACCCTATCTCGGTCTATTCTTTTGATTTATAAGGGATTTTGCCGATTTCGGCCTATTGGTTAAAAAATGA
GCTGATTTAACAAAAATTTAACGCGAATTTTAACAAAATATTAACGCTTACAATTTAGGTGGCACTTTTC
GGGGAAATGTGCGCGGAACCCCTATTTGTTTATTTTTCTAAATACATTCAAATATGTATCCGCTCATGAG
ACAATAACCCTGATAAATGCTTCAATAATATTGAAAAAGGAAGAGTATGAGTATTCAACATTTCCGTGTC
GCCCTTATTCCCTTTTTTGCGGCATTTTGCCTTCCTGTTTTTGCTCACCCAGAAACGCTGGTGAAAGTAA
AAGATGCTGAAGATCAGTTGGGTGCACGAGTGGGTTACATCGAACTGGATCTCAACAGCGGTAAGATCCT
TGAGAGTTTTCGCCCCGAAGAACGTTTTCCAATGATGAGCACTTTTAAAGTTCTGCTATGTGGCGCGGTA
TTATCCCGTATTGACGCCGGGCAAGAGCAACTCGGTCGCCGCATACACTATTCTCAGAATGACTTGGTTG
AGTACTCACCAGTCACAGAAAAGCATCTTACGGATGGCATGACAGTAAGAGAATTATGCAGTGCTGCCAT
AACCATGAGTGATAACACTGCGGCCAACTTACTTCTGACAACGATCGGAGGACCGAAGGAGCTAACCGCT
TTTTTGCACAACATGGGGGATCATGTAACTCGCCTTGATCGTTGGGAACCGGAGCTGAATGAAGCCATAC
CAAACGACGAGCGTGACACCACGATGCCTGTAGCAATGGCAACAACGTTGCGCAAACTATTAACTGGCGA
ACTACTTACTCTAGCTTCCCGGCAACAATTAATAGACTGGATGGAGGCGGATAAAGTTGCAGGACCACTT
CTGCGCTCGGCCCTTCCGGCTGGCTGGTTTATTGCTGATAAATCTGGAGCCGGTGAGCGTGGGTCTCGCG
GTATCATTGCAGCACTGGGGCCAGATGGTAAGCCCTCCCGTATCGTAGTTATCTACACGACGGGGAGTCA
GGCAACTATGGATGAACGAAATAGACAGATCGCTGAGATAGGTGCCTCACTGATTAAGCATTGGTAACTG
TCAGACCAAGTTTACTCATATATACTTTAGATTGATTTAAAACTTCATTTTTAATTTAAAAGGATCTAGG
TGAAGATCCTTTTTGATAATCTCATGACCAAAATCCCTTAACGTGAGTTTTCGTTCCACTGAGCGTCAGA
CCCCGTAGAAAAGATCAAAGGATCTTCTTGAGATCCTTTTTTTCTGCGCGTAATCTGCTGCTTGCAAACA
AAAAAACCACCGCTACCAGCGGTGGTTTGTTTGCCGGATCAAGAGCTACCAACTCTTTTTCCGAAGGTAA
CTGGCTTCAGCAGAGCGCAGATACCAAATACTGTTCTTCTAGTGTAGCCGTAGTTAGGCCACCACTTCAA
GAACTCTGTAGCACCGCCTACATACCTCGCTCTGCTAATCCTGTTACCAGTGGCTGCTGCCAGTGGCGAT
AAGTCGTGTCTTACCGGGTTGGACTCAAGACGATAGTTACCGGATAAGGCGCAGCGGTCGGGCTGAACGG
GGGGTTCGTGCACACAGCCCAGCTTGGAGCGAACGACCTACACCGAACTGAGATACCTACAGCGTGAGCT
ATGAGAAAGCGCCACGCTTCCCGAAGGGAGAAAGGCGGACAGGTATCCGGTAAGCGGCAGGGTCGGAACA
GGAGAGCGCACGAGGGAGCTTCCAGGGGGAAACGCCTGGTATCTTTATAGTCCTGTCGGGTTTCGCCACC
TCTGACTTGAGCGTCGATTTTTGTGATGCTCGTCAGGGGGGCGGAGCCTATGGAAAAACGCCAGCAACGC
GGCCTTTTTACGGTTCCTGGCCTTTTGCTGGCCTTTTGCTCACATGTTCTTTCCTGCGTTATCCCCTGAT
TCTGTGGATAACCGTATTACCGCCTTTGAGTGAGCTGATACCGCTCGCCGCAGCCGAACGACCGAGCGCA
GCGAGTCAGTGAGCGAGGAAGCGGAAGAGCGCCCAATACGCAAACCGCCTCTCCCCGCGCGTTGGCCGAT
TCATTAATGCAGCTGGCACGACAGGTTTCCCGACTGGAAAGCGGGCAGTGAGCGCAACGCAATTAATGTG
AGTTAGCTCACTCATTAGGCACCCCAGGCTTTACACTTTATGCTTCCGGCTCGTATGTTGTGTGGAATTG
TGAGCGGATAACAATTTCACACAGGAAACAGCTATGACCATGATTACGCCAAGCGCGCAATTAACCCTCA
CTAAAGGGAACAAAAGCTGGAGCTGCAAGCTTAATGTAGTCTTATGCAATACTCTTGTAGTCTTGCAACA
TGGTAACGATGAGTTAGCAACATGCCTTACAAGGAGAGAAAAAGCACCGTGCATGCCGATTGGTGGAAGT
AAGGTGGTACGATCGTGCCTTATTAGGAAGGCAACAGACGGGTCTGACATGGATTGGACGAACCACTGAA
TTGCCGCATTGCAGAGATATTGTATTTAAGTGCCTAGCTCGATACATAAACGGGTCTCTCTGGTTAGACC
AGATCTGAGCCTGGGAGCTCTCTGGCTAACTAGGGAACCCACTGCTTAAGCCTCAATAAAGCTTGCCTTG
AGTGCTTCAAGTAGTGTGTGCCCGTCTGTTGTGTGACTCTGGTAACTAGAGATCCCTCAGACCCTTTTAG
TCAGTGTGGAAAATCTCTAGCAGTGGCGCCCGAACAGGGACTTGAAAGCGAAAGGGAAACCAGAGGAGCT
CTCTCGACGCAGGACTCGGCTTGCTGAAGCGCGCACGGCAAGAGGCGAGGGGCGGCGACTGGTGAGTACG
CCAAAAATTTTGACTAGCGGAGGCTAGAAGGAGAGAGATGGGTGCGAGAGCGTCAGTATTAAGCGGGGGA
GAATTAGATCGCGATGGGAAAAAATTCGGTTAAGGCCAGGGGGAAAGAAAAAATATAAATTAAAACATAT
AGTATGGGCAAGCAGGGAGCTAGAACGATTCGCAGTTAATCCTGGCCTGTTAGAAACATCAGAAGGCTGT
AGACAAATACTGGGACAGCTACAACCATCCCTTCAGACAGGATCAGAAGAACTTAGATCATTATATAATA
CAGTAGCAACCCTCTATTGTGTGCATCAAAGGATAGAGATAAAAGACACCAAGGAAGCTTTAGACAAGAT
AGAGGAAGAGCAAAACAAAAGTAAGACCACCGCACAGCAAGCGGCCGCTGATCTTCAGACCTGGAGGAGG
AGATATGAGGGACAATTGGAGAAGTGAATTATATAAATATAAAGTAGTAAAAATTGAACCATTAGGAGTA
GCACCCACCAAGGCAAAGAGAAGAGTGGTGCAGAGAGAAAAAAGAGCAGTGGGAATAGGAGCTTTGTTCC
TTGGGTTCTTGGGAGCAGCAGGAAGCACTATGGGCGCAGCGTCAATGACGCTGACGGTACAGGCCAGACA
ATTATTGTCTGGTATAGTGCAGCAGCAGAACAATTTGCTGAGGGCTATTGAGGCGCAACAGCATCTGTTG
CAACTCACAGTCTGGGGCATCAAGCAGCTCCAGGCAAGAATCCTGGCTGTGGAAAGATACCTAAAGGATC
AACAGCTCCTGGGGATTTGGGGTTGCTCTGGAAAACTCATTTGCACCACTGCTGTGCCTTGGAATGCTAG
TTGGAGTAATAAATCTCTGGAACAGATTTGGAATCACACGACCTGGATGGAGTGGGACAGAGAAATTAAC
AATTACACAAGCTTAATACACTCCTTAATTGAAGAATCGCAAAACCAGCAAGAAAAGAATGAACAAGAAT
TATTGGAATTAGATAAATGGGCAAGTTTGTGGAATTGGTTTAACATAACAAATTGGCTGTGGTATATAAA
ATTATTCATAATGATAGTAGGAGGCTTGGTAGGTTTAAGAATAGTTTTTGCTGTACTTTCTATAGTGAAT
AGAGTTAGGCAGGGATATTCACCATTATCGTTTCAGACCCACCTCCCAACCCCGAGGGGACCCAGAGAGG
GCCTATTTCCCATGATTCCTTCATATTTGCATATACGATACAAGGCTGTTAGAGAGATAATTAGAATTAA
TTTGACTGTAAACACAAAGATATTAGTACAAAATACGTGACGTAGAAAGTAATAATTTCTTGGGTAGTTT
GCAGTTTTAAAATTATGTTTTAAAATGGACTATCATATGCTTACCGTAACTTGAAAGTATTTCGATTTCT
TGGCTTTATATATCTTGTGGAAAGGACGAAACACCGCAGAAGGGAACAATGTCGTGGTTTTAGAGCTAGA
AATAGCAAGTTAAAATAAGGCTAGTCCGTTATCAACTTGAAAAAGTGGCACCGAGTCGGTGCTTTTTTAA
GCTTGGCGTAACTAGATCTTGAGACAAATGGCAGTATTCATCCACAATTTTAAAAGAAAAGGGGGGATTG
GGGGGTACAGTGCAGGGGAAAGAATAGTAGACATAATAGCAACAGACATACAAACTAAAGAATTACAAAA
ACAAATTACAAAAATTCAAAATTTTCGGGTTTATTACAGGGACAGCAGAGATCCACTTTGGCGCCGGCTC
GAGGGGG
Features (pLannotate 1.2.2; 29 found; start..end, strand, type, name):
     14..80      +  CDS            small t antigen (fragment): SV40 (simian virus 40) small t antigen
    106..317     +  promoter       EF-1α core promoter: core promoter for human elongation factor EF-1α
    318..1256    +  intron         EF-1α intron A: intron upstream of the start codon of human EF-1α
   1278..1877    +  CDS            PuroR (fragment): puromycin N-acetyltransferase; pac from Streptomyces; confers resistance to puromycin
   1893..2481    +  misc_feature   WPRE: woodchuck hepatitis virus posttranscriptional regulatory element
   2532..2551    +  misc_feature   cPPT/CTS (fragment): central polypurine tract and central termination sequence of HIV-1
   2553..2786    +  LTR            3' LTR (ΔU3): self-inactivating 3' long terminal repeat (LTR) from HIV-1
   2864..2985    +  polyA_signal   SV40 poly(A) signal: SV40 polyadenylation signal
   3025..3160    +  rep_origin     SV40 ori: SV40 origin of replication
   3181..3199    -  promoter       T7 promoter: promoter for bacteriophage T7 RNA polymerase
   3207..3362    +  CDS            lacZα (fragment): LacZα fragment of β-galactosidase; lacZ fragment
   3367..3795    +  rep_origin     f1 ori (sequence partly withheld): f1 bacteriophage origin of replication; arrow indicates direction of (+) strand synthesis
   3848..3952    +  promoter       AmpR promoter: bla
   3953..4813    +  CDS            AmpR: β-lactamase; bla; confers resistance to ampicillin, carbenicillin, and related antibiotics
   4984..5572    +  rep_origin     ori: high-copy-number ColE1/pMB1/pBR322/pUC origin of replication
   5755..5847    +  CDS            lacI (fragment): lac repressor; lacI; The lac repressor binds to the lac operator to inhibit transcription in E. coli. This inhibition can be relieved by adding lactose or isopropyl-β-D-thiogalactopyranoside (IPTG).
   5860..5881    +  protein_bind   CAP binding site: CAP binding activates transcription in the presence of cAMP. E. coli catabolite activator protein
   5896..5926    +  promoter       lac promoter: promoter for the E. coli lac operon
   5934..5950    +  protein_bind   lac operator: The lac repressor binds to the lac operator to inhibit transcription in E. coli. This inhibition can be relieved by adding lactose or isopropyl-β-D-thiogalactopyranoside (IPTG). lac repressor encoded by lacI
   5995..6013    +  promoter       T3 promoter: promoter for bacteriophage T3 RNA polymerase
   6041..6267    +  promoter       RSV promoter: Rous sarcoma virus enhancer/promoter
   6268..6448    +  LTR            5' LTR (truncated): truncated 5' long terminal repeat (LTR) from HIV-1
   6495..6620    +  misc_feature   HIV-1 Ψ: packaging signal of human immunodeficiency virus type 1
   6604..6967    +  CDS            HIV-1 gag (fragment): gag protein from human immunodeficiency virus 1; gag
   7113..7346    +  misc_feature   RRE: The Rev response element (RRE) of HIV-1 allows for Rev-dependent mRNA export from the nucleus to the cytoplasm.
   7723..7749    +  CDS            Rev (fragment): human immunodeficiency virus 1 (HIV-1) Rev protein; rev; enhances nuclear export of unspliced and incompletely spliced viral mRNAs
   7753..7993    +  promoter       U6 promoter: RNA polymerase III promoter for human U6 snRNA
   8023..8098    +  misc_RNA       gRNA scaffold: guide RNA scaffold for the Streptococcus pyogenes CRISPR/Cas9 system
   8154..8271    +  misc_feature   cPPT/CTS: central polypurine tract and central termination sequence of HIV-1
