[The description below was written by a language model from this plasmid's Addgene catalogue record and pLannotate feature annotations shown in this document.]
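Description:
GCK gRNA (BRDN0001144982) is a third-generation lentiviral guide RNA plasmid built on the lentiGuide-Puro backbone, designed to direct Streptococcus pyogenes Cas9 to the human glucokinase gene (GCK). The 8.3 kb plasmid is maintained in E. coli through a high-copy ColE1/pUC-type origin and an ampicillin resistance gene (β-lactamase). The backbone also carries an f1 origin, an SV40 origin and poly(A) signal, and remnants of lac, T7 and T3 cloning-vector elements.

The lentiviral transfer cassette begins with an RSV promoter fused to a truncated HIV-1 5' LTR, which makes genomic RNA production Tat-independent. It is followed by the Ψ packaging signal with a partial gag sequence and the Rev response element for Rev-dependent nuclear export. Within the proviral region, a human U6 RNA polymerase III promoter drives the GCK-targeting spacer joined to the SpCas9 gRNA scaffold. A central polypurine tract (cPPT/CTS) lies just downstream of it. A separate EF-1α promoter, annotated as the core promoter plus intron A, expresses puromycin N-acetyltransferase so that transduced mammalian cells can be selected with puromycin. WPRE enhances transcript expression, and the cassette ends in a self-inactivating ΔU3 3' LTR.

The plasmid does not encode Cas9, so it is intended for use alongside a separate Cas9 vector or in cells that already express the nuclease. The guide was designed against several GCK transcript variants. The construct belongs to a human kinome gRNA collection produced with optimized sgRNA design rules and is typically used for CRISPR knockout of GCK in human cells.
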