Addgene plasmid #77581: GCK gRNA (BRDN0001144982)
Purpose: 3rd generation lentiviral gRNA plasmid targeting human GCK
Depositing lab: John Doench & David Root. Depositing organization: Broad Institute. Publication: Optimized sgRNA design to maximize activity and minimize off-target effects of CRISPR-Cas9. Doench JG, Fusi N, Sullender M, Hegde M, Vaimberg EW, Donovan KF, Smith I, Tothova Z, Wilen C, Orchard R, Virgin HW, Listgarten J, Root DE. Nat Biotechnol. 2016 Jan 18. doi: 10.1038/nbt.3437. PubMed 26780180.
Backbone
  Vector backbone: lentiGuide-Puro
  Backbone manufacturer: Zhang Lab (Addgene plasmid # 52963)
  Vector type: Mammalian Expression, Lentiviral, CRISPR
  Selectable markers: Puromycin
Growth in bacteria
  Bacterial resistance: Ampicillin, 100 μg/mL
  Growth temperature: 37°C
  Growth strain: DH5alpha
  Copy number: High Copy
Gene/Insert
  Gene/Insert name: GCK (alt names: GCK; NM_000162.3)
  gRNA/shRNA sequence: CAGAAGGGAACAATGTCGTG
  Species: H. sapiens (human)
  Entrez Gene: GCK (a.k.a. FGQTL3, GK, GLK, HHF3, HK4, HKIV, HXKP, LGLK, MODY2, PNDM1)
  Promoter: hU6
  Cloning method: Unknown
  Sequencing primers: 5′ U6-F; 3′ pS2-R
Terms and licenses: Academic/Nonprofit Terms; Industry Terms: Not Available to Industry
Depositor comments: The gRNA was designed to target the following Genbank reference sequence(s): NM_000162.3,NM_033507.1,NM_033508.1. Note that this plasmid does NOT contain Cas9. It should be used in conjunction with lentiCas9-Blast (Addgene #52962) or otherwise with cell lines already expressing Cas9. Browse the full kinome gRNA library at http://www.addgene.org/pooled-library/broadgpp-human-kinome/ or visit http://www.broadinstitute.org/rnai/public/ for detailed protocols and information.
How to cite: GCK gRNA (BRDN0001144982) was a gift from John Doench & David Root (Addgene plasmid # 77581 ; http://n2t.net/addgene:77581 ; RRID:Addgene_77581)
