>Addgene plasmid #77581 | GCK gRNA (BRDN0001144982) | depositor partial sequence | sequence record 145041 | Target Sequence
CAGAAGGGAACAATGTCGTG
