>Addgene plasmid #77581 | GCK gRNA (BRDN0001144982) | addgene partial sequence | sequence record 188039 | hU6-F
TAGAAAGTAATAATTTCTTGGGTAGTTTGCAGTTTTAAAATTATGTTTTAAAATGGACTATCATATGCTT
ACCGTAACTTGAAAGTATTTCGATTTCTTGGCTTTATATATCTTGTGGAAAGGACGAAACACCGCAGAAG
GGAACAATGTCGTGGTTTTAGAGCTAGAAATAGCAAGTTAAAATAAGGCTAGTCCGTTATCAACTTGAAA
AAGTGGCACCGAGTCGGTGCTTTTTTAAGCTTGGCGTAACTAGATCTTGAGACAAATGGCAGTATTCATC
CACAATTTTAAAAGAAAAGGGGGGATTGGGGGGTACAGTGCAGGGGAAAGAATAGTAGACATAATAGCAA
CAGACATACAAACTAAAGAATTACAAAAACAAATTACAAAAATTCAAAATTTTCGGGTTTATTACAGGGA
CAGCAGAGATCCACTTTGGCGCCGGCTCGAGGGGGCCCGGGTGCAAAGATGGATAAAGTTTTAAACAGAG
AGGAATCTTTGCAGCTAATGGACCTTCTAGGTCTTGAAAGGAGTGGGAATTGGCTCCGGTGCCCGTCAGT
GGGCAGAGCG
